Addgene plasmid #147404: pAc5.1B-lambdaN-HA-CeAIN2_254-400-DmGW182_635-861_R
Purpose: Insect Expression of CeAIN2_254-400-DmGW182_635-861
Depositing lab: Elisa Izaurralde. Depositing organization: Max Planck Institute for Developmental Biology. Publication: The interactions of GW182 proteins with PABP and deadenylases are required for both translational repression and degradation of miRNA targets. Huntzinger E, Kuzuoglu-Ozturk D, Braun JE, Eulalio A, Wohlbold L, Izaurralde E. Nucleic Acids Res. 2013 Jan;41(2):978-94. doi: 10.1093/nar/gks1078. Epub 2012 Nov 21. PubMed 23172285.
Backbone
  Vector backbone: Unknown
  Vector type: Insect Expression
Growth in bacteria
  Bacterial resistance: Ampicillin, 100 μg/mL
  Growth temperature: 37°C
  Growth strain: DH5alpha
  Copy number: Low Copy
Gene/Insert
  Gene/Insert name: CeAIN2_254-400-DmGW182_635-861 (alt name: CeAIN2)
  Species: D. melanogaster (fly), C. elegans (nematode)
  Mutation: Deletion of 2 AA (SD) at position 378-379 compared to the sequence given by NCBI: AF000196.1; DmGW182: Two non silent mutations V704A and N799S and one silent mutation G2295A compared to the sequence given by NM_166780 varA.
  Entrez Gene: gw (a.k.a. Dmel_CG31992, CG11484, CG31992, CG9905, Dmel\CG31992, GQ182, GW, GW182, Gw, Gw182, anon-EST:Posey205, dGW182, gw182)
  Cloning method: Unknown
Terms and licenses: Academic/Nonprofit Terms; Industry Terms: Not Available to Industry
Depositor comments: Plasmids from this collection were made available to the research community and donated after the lab closed. Please note that the sequence provided by the depositing laboratory may be theoretical/predicted or based on Sanger sequencing results. There may be discrepancies between sequencing results obtained by Addgene and the depositor sequence. If an Addgene verified sequence is not available, please contact before placing your order to request that our lab fully sequence the plasmid.
How to cite: pAc5.1B-lambdaN-HA-CeAIN2_254-400-DmGW182_635-861_R was a gift from Elisa Izaurralde (Addgene plasmid # 147404 ; http://n2t.net/addgene:147404 ; RRID:Addgene_147404)
