[The description below was written by a language model from this plasmid's Addgene catalogue record and pLannotate feature annotations shown in this document.]
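Description:
pAc5.1B-lambdaN-HA-CeAIN2_254-400-DmGW182_635-861_R is a 6,582 nt insect expression plasmid. The catalogue lists the backbone as unknown, although the name and feature set point to a pAc5.1B-type vector. It is propagated in E. coli through a ColE1/pUC-family origin and selected with ampicillin via the β-lactamase gene and its own promoter. The origin is annotated as a high-copy type, whereas the catalogue entry records the plasmid as low copy. Short fragments annotated as a tetracycline resistance gene and SV40 large T antigen appear to be non-functional backbone remnants.

Expression in insect cells is driven by the Drosophila melanogaster actin 5C (Ac5) promoter, a strong constitutive promoter commonly used in cultured fly cells, and the transcript ends at an SV40 polyadenylation signal. The open reading frame begins with a fragment of the bacteriophage lambda N protein, followed by an HA epitope. Next comes a chimeric insert joining residues 254–400 of C. elegans AIN-2 to residues 635–861 of Drosophila GW182. Only the GW182 portion was recognised by the annotation software; the unannotated stretch between the HA tag and the gw fragment presumably holds the AIN-2 segment. A vector-derived V5 tag lies downstream, but the record does not show whether it is translated in frame with the insert. The depositor notes a two-residue deletion in the AIN-2 part, and two amino-acid substitutions (V704A, N799S) plus one silent change in the GW182 part, relative to reference sequences.

The lambda N peptide binds boxB RNA hairpins, so such fusions are typically used to tether a protein to a boxB-containing reporter mRNA. This fits the associated study of how GW182 proteins mediate translational repression and degradation of miRNA targets.
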