Features (pLannotate 1.2.2; 11 found; start..end, strand, type, name):
     56..2568    +  promoter       Ac5 promoter: Drosophila melanogaster actin 5C promoter
   2588..2653    +  CDS            N (fragment): REGN_LAMBD - Experimental evidence at protein level: Swiss-Prot protein existence level 1. Plays a role as a transcriptional antitermination factor that allows the virus to initiate its lytic phase. Activates expression of the delayed viral early genes by modifying host RNA polymerase (RNAP) into a form that is resistant to termination signals. This antitermination function requires the host NusA protein which serves to stabilize the interaction between antitermination protein N and host RNA polymerase. From Escherichia phage lambda (Bacteriophage lambda).
   2678..2704    +  CDS            3xHA (fragment): three tandem HA epitope tags
   3131..3841    +  CDS            gw (fragment): GAWKY_DROME - Also known as GW182 From Drosophila melanogaster (Fruit fly).
   3867..3908    +  CDS            V5 tag: epitope tag from simian virus 5
   4008..4142    -  polyA_signal   SV40 poly(A) signal: SV40 polyadenylation signal
   4165..4249    -  CDS            large T antigen (fragment): large T antigen from SV40 (simian virus 40)
   4250..4720    +  CDS            TcR (fragment): tetracycline efflux protein; tet; confers resistance to tetracycline
   4764..5352    -  rep_origin     ori: high-copy-number ColE1/pMB1/pBR322/pUC origin of replication
   5523..6383    -  CDS            AmpR: β-lactamase; bla; confers resistance to ampicillin, carbenicillin, and related antibiotics
   6384..6488    -  promoter       AmpR promoter: bla
>Addgene plasmid #147404 | pAc5.1B-lambdaN-HA-CeAIN2_254-400-DmGW182_635-861_R | depositor full sequence | sequence record 289851 | Full Sequence
CTTCAAGGAATTAATTCTATATTCTAAAAACACAAATGATACTTCTAAAAAAAATCATGAATGGCATCAA
CTCTGAATCAAATCTTTGCAGATGCACCTACTTCTCATTTCCACTGTCACATCATTTTTCCAGATCTCGC
TGCCTGTTATGTGGCCCACAAACCAAGACACGTTTTATGGCCATTAAAGCTGGCTGATCGTCGCCAAACA
CCAAATACATATCAATATGTACATTCGAGAAAGAAGCGATCAAAGAAGCGTCTTCGGGCGAGTAGGAGAA
TGCGGAGGAGAAGGAGAACGAGCTGATCTAGTATCTCTCCACAATCCAATGCCAACTGACCAACTGGCCA
TATTCGGAGCAATTTGAAGCCAATTTCCATCGCCTGGCGATCGCTCCATTCTTGGCTATATGTTTTTCAC
CGTTCCCGGGGCCATTTTCAAAGACTCGTCGGTAAGATAAGATTGTGTCACTCGCTGTCTCTCTTCATTT
GTCGAAGAATGCTGAGGAATTTCGCGATGACGTCGGCGAGTATTTTGAAGAATGAGAATAATTTGTATTT
ATACGAAAATCAGTTAGTGGAATTTTCTACAAAAACATGTTATCTATAGATAATTTTGTTGCAAAATATG
TTGACTATGACAAAGATTGTATGTATATACCTTTAATGTATTCTCATTTTCTTATGTATTTATAATGGCA
ATGATGATACTGATGATATTTTAAGATGATGCCAGACCACAGGCTGATTTCTGCGTCTTTTGCCGAACGC
AGTGCATGTGCGGTTGTTGTTTTTTGGAATAGTTTCAATTTTCGGACTGTCCGCTTTGATTTCAGTTTCT
TGGCTTATTCAAAAAGCAAAGTAAAGCCAAAAAAGCGAGATGGCAATACCAAATGCGGCAAAACGGTAGT
GGAAGGAAAGGGGTGCGGGGCAGCGGAAGGAAGGGTGGGGCGGGGCGTGGCGGGGTCTGTGGCTGGGCGC
GACGTCACCGACGTTGGAGCCACTCCTTTGACCATGTGTGCGTGTGTGTATTATTCGTGTCTCGCCACTC
GCCGGTTGTTTTTTTCTTTTTATCTCGCTCTCTCTAGCGCCATCTCGTACGCATGCTCAACGCACCGCAT
GTTGCCGTGTCCTTTATGCGTCATTTTGGCTCGAAATAGGCAATTATTTAAACAAAGATTAGTCAACGAA
AACGCTAAAATAAATAAGTCTACAATATGGTTACTTATTGCCATGTGTGTGCAGCCAACGATAGCAACAA
AAGCAACAACACAGTGGCTTTCCCTCTTTCACTTTTTGTTTGCAAGCGCGTGCGAGCAAGACGGCACGAC
CGGCAAACGCAATTACGCTGACAAAGAGCAGACGAAGTTTTGGCCGAAAAACATCAAGGCGCCTGATACG
AATGCATTTGCAATAACAATTGCGATATTTAATATTGTTTATGAAGCTGTTTGACTTCAAAACACACAAA
AAAAAAAATAAAACAAATTATTTGAAAGAGAATTAGGAATCGGACAGCTTATCGTTACGGGCTAACAGCA
CACCGAGACGAAATAGCTTACCTGACGTCACAGCCTCTGGAAGAACTGCCGCCAAGCAGAGAGAGAGAGA
AAAAGAGGGAGAGCAGCTTAGACCGCATGTGCTTGTGTGTGAGGCGTCTCTCTCTTCGTCTCCTGTTTGC
GCAAACGCATAGACTGCACTGAGAAAATCGATTACCTATTTTTTATGAATGAATATTTGCACTATTACTA
TTCAAAACTATTAAGATAGCAATCACATTCAATAGCCAAATACTATACCACCTGAGCGATGCAACGAAAT
GATCAATTTGAGCAAAAATGCTGCATATTTAGGACGGCATCATTATAGAAATGCTTCTTGCTGTGTACTT
TTCTCTCGTCTGGCAGCTGTTTCGCCGTTATTGTTAAAACCGGCTTAAGTTAGGTGTGTTTTCTACGACT
AGTGATGCCCCTACTAGAAGATGTGTGTTGCACAAATGTCCCTGAATAACCAATTTGAAGTGCAGATAGC
AGTAAACGTAAGCTAATATGAATATTATTTAACTGTAATGTTTTAATATCGCTGGACATTACTAATAAAC
CCACTATAAACACATGTACATATGTATGTTTTGGCATACAATGAGTAGTTGGGGAAAAAATGTGTAAAAG
CACCGTGACCATCACAGCATAAAGATAACCAGCTGAAGTATCGAATATGAGTAACCCCCAAATTGAATCA
CATGCCGCAACTGATAGGACCCATGGAAGTACACTCTTCATGGCGATATACAAGACACACACAAGCACGA
ACACCCAGTTGCGGAGGAAATTCTCCGTAAATGAAAACCCAATCGGCGAACAATTCATACCCATATATGG
TAAAAGTTTTGAACGCGACTTGAGAGCGGAGAGCATTGCGGCTGATAAGGTTTTAGCGCTAAGCGGGCTT
TATAAAACGGGCTGCGGGACCAGTTTTCATATCACTACCGTTTGAGTTCTTGTGCTGTGTGGATACTCCT
CCCGACACAAAGCCGCTCCATCAGCCAGCAGTCGTCTAATCCAGAGACCCCGGATCGGGGTACCAACATG
GACGCACAAACACGACGACGTGAGCGTCGCGCTGAGAAACAAGCTCAATGGAAAGCTGCAAACGGTGGAT
CTCCTCCACATATGGCTTACCCATACGATGTTCCAGATTACGCTCCTCCAAGCTTAATGGATGATTATTC
AATGTGGACTGATGAGAATGATGAAGACGCGAAAAAGAAAAAATCGTTGAGAGATAAGGGATTGAGTGGA
TGGGGTGATGCTGATGTATCAAACAGTAAACCAATTCGCCGTTGGATTGTGCCAGAAGGCCAAGAAGAAG
ACTTTGAAACGGCAATGGAACGATGTCCAAGTCATTTGAAAAAGAAAGCATTGAATGAAGAAGCTCTTCG
TCGACGTTTAACATCTGAAAATCCACAAATAGTGGCACAAGCTCAACAACAAGCCGAAGAAGAGGCGAAT
GCTATGATGAGGATTGGACGAAGACCCATTGTTCCCAGTGGATGGGGTGATATTCCATCTGAAATTAGTA
CTGACAAGTCAGAATTCGATCAAAGCTCGTCACGTGGTTGGGATGAAGGAAGTATAAGCGGTGGTGGAAG
TTGCGGCCGCCATAATAACCTTATGAATAACATGGGAGGTACCGCTGTTACTGGAGGTAACAACAATACA
AACATGACAGCTTTACAGGTGCAAAAGTATTTAAATCAAGGGCAACATGGTGTCGCTGTTGGACCGCAAG
CCGTTGGTAATTCTTCAGCAGTATCTGTCGGATTTGGTCAGAACACGTCTAACGCAGCAGTGGCAGGAGC
AGCCTCTGCAAATATAGCAGCAAATACAAACAACCAACCGTCTGGTCAGCAAATTCGCATGCTAGGCCAG
CAAATTCAGTTGGCCATTCATAGTGGTTTCATATCTAGTCAGATATTGACTCAACCGCTAACTCAAACAA
CCCTTAACCTTTTAAACCAACTTCTTAGCAATATTAAGCATCTCCAGGCTGCACAGCAATCCCTTACCCG
CGGGGGAAATGTCAATCCAATGGCAGTGAATGTGGCTATATCTAAATACAAGCAGCAAATCCAGAATTTA
CAGAACCAGATAAGTGCACAACAGGCTGTGTATGTAAAACAGCAAAATATGCAACCAACTTCACAACAAC
AACAGCCCCAACAACAGCAACTTCCTTCTGTTCATCTAAGTAACTCAGGCAACGACTATTTAAGAGGTCA
CGATGCAATAAATAATTTGCAAAGCAACTTTTCTGAGCTCAATATTAATAAGCCAAGTGGATAATCTAGA
GGGCCCGCGGTTCGAAGGTAAGCCTATCCCTAACCCTCTCCTCGGTCTCGATTCTACGCGTACCGGTCAT
CATCACCATCACCATTGAGTTTAAACCCGCTGATCAGCCTCGACTGTGCCTTCTAAGGCCTGAGCTCGCT
GATCAGCCTCGATCGAGGATCCAGACATGATAAGATACATTGATGAGTTTGGACAAACCACAACTAGAAT
GCAGTGAAAAAAATGCTTTATTTGTGAAATTTGTGATGCTATTGCTTTATTTGTAACCATTATAAGCTGC
AATAAACAAGTTAACAACAACAATTGCATTCATTTTATGTTTCAGGTTCAGGGGGAGGTGTGGGAGGTTT
TTTAAAGCAAGTAAAACCTCTACAAATGTGGTATGGCTGATTATGATCAGTCGACCGATGCCCTTGAGAG
CCTTCAACCCAGTCAGCTCCTTCCGGTGGGCGCGGGGCATGACTATCGTCGCCGCACTTATGACTGTCTT
CTTTATCATGCAACTCGTAGGACAGGTGCCGGCAGCGCTCTGGGTCATTTTCGGCGAGGACCGCTTTCGC
TGGAGCGCGACGATGATCGGCCTGTCGCTTGCGGTATTCGGAATCTTGCACGCCCTCGCTCAAGCCTTCG
TCACTGGTCCCGCCACCAAACGTTTCGGCGAGAAGCAGGCCATTATCGCCGGCATGGCGGCCGACGCGCT
GGGCTACGTCTTGCTGGCGTTCGCGACGCGAGGCTGGATGGCCTTCCCCATTATGATTCTTCTCGCTTCC
GGCGGCATCGGGATGCCCGCGTTGCAGGCCATGCTGTCCAGGCAGGTAGATGACGACCATCAGGGACAGC
TTCAAGGATCGCTCGCGGCTCTTACCAGCCAGCAAAAGGCCAGGAACCGTAAAAAGGCCGCGTTGCTGGC
GTTTTTCCATAGGCTCCGCCCCCCTGACGAGCATCACAAAAATCGACGCTCAAGTCAGAGGTGGCGAAAC
CCGACAGGACTATAAAGATACCAGGCGTTTCCCCCTGGAAGCTCCCTCGTGCGCTCTCCTGTTCCGACCC
TGCCGCTTACCGGATACCTGTCCGCCTTTCTCCCTTCGGGAAGCGTGGCGCTTTCTCAATGCTCACGCTG
TAGGTATCTCAGTTCGGTGTAGGTCGTTCGCTCCAAGCTGGGCTGTGTGCACGAACCCCCCGTTCAGCCC
GACCGCTGCGCCTTATCCGGTAACTATCGTCTTGAGTCCAACCCGGTAAGACACGACTTATCGCCACTGG
CAGCAGCCACTGGTAACAGGATTAGCAGAGCGAGGTATGTAGGCGGTGCTACAGAGTTCTTGAAGTGGTG
GCCTAACTACGGCTACACTAGAAGGACAGTATTTGGTATCTGCGCTCTGCTGAAGCCAGTTACCTTCGGA
AAAAGAGTTGGTAGCTCTTGATCCGGCAAACAAACCACCGCTGGTAGCGGTGGTTTTTTTGTTTGCAAGC
AGCAGATTACGCGCAGAAAAAAAGGATCTCAAGAAGATCCTTTGATCTTTTCTACGGGGTCTGACGCTCA
GTGGAACGAAAACTCACGTTAAGGGATTTTGGTCATGAGATTATCAAAAAGGATCTTCACCTAGATCCTT
TTAAATTAAAAATGAAGTTTTAAATCAATCTAAAGTATATATGAGTAAACTTGGTCTGACAGTTACCAAT
GCTTAATCAGTGAGGCACCTATCTCAGCGATCTGTCTATTTCGTTCATCCATAGTTGCCTGACTCCCCGT
CGTGTAGATAACTACGATACGGGAGGGCTTACCATCTGGCCCCAGTGCTGCAATGATACCGCGAGACCCA
CGCTCACCGGCTCCAGATTTATCAGCAATAAACCAGCCAGCCGGAAGGGCCGAGCGCAGAAGTGGTCCTG
CAACTTTATCCGCCTCCATCCAGTCTATTAATTGTTGCCGGGAAGCTAGAGTAAGTAGTTCGCCAGTTAA
TAGTTTGCGCAACGTTGTTGCCATTGCTGCAGGCATCGTGGTGTCACGCTCGTCGTTTGGTATGGCTTCA
TTCAGCTCCGGTTCCCAACGATCAAGGCGAGTTACATGATCCCCCATGTTGTGCAAAAAAGCGGTTAGCT
CCTTCGGTCCTCCGATCGTTGTCAGAAGTAAGTTGGCCGCAGTGTTATCACTCATGGTTATGGCAGCACT
GCATAATTCTCTTACTGTCATGCCATCCGTAAGATGCTTTTCTGTGACTGGTGAGTACTCAACCAAGTCA
TTCTGAGAATAGTGTATGCGGCGACCGAGTTGCTCTTGCCCGGCGTCAACACGGGATAATACCGCGCCAC
ATAGCAGAACTTTAAAAGTGCTCATCATTGGAAAACGTTCTTCGGGGCGAAAACTCTCAAGGATCTTACC
GCTGTTGAGATCCAGTTCGATGTAACCCACTCGTGCACCCAACTGATCTTCAGCATCTTTTACTTTCACC
AGCGTTTCTGGGTGAGCAAAAACAGGAAGGCAAAATGCCGCAAAAAAGGGAATAAGGGCGACACGGAAAT
GTTGAATACTCATACTCTTCCTTTTTCAATATTATTGAAGCATTTATCAGGGTTATTGTCTCATGAGCGG
ATACATATTTGAATGTATTTAGAAAAATAAACAAATAGGGGTTCCGCGCACATTTCCCCGAAAAGTGCCA
CCTGACGTCTAAGAAACCATTATTATCATGACATTAACCTATAAAAATAGGCGTATCACGAGGCCCTTTC
GT
